Addgene plasmid #234140: pRS414-Fyv6
Purpose: Amplified Fyv6 from gDNA, cut with SalI and NotI, ligated into pRS414
Depositing lab: Aaron Hoskins. Depositing organization: University of Wisconsin, Madison.
Backbone
  Vector backbone: pRS414
  Vector type: Yeast Expression
  Selectable markers: TRP1
Growth in bacteria
  Bacterial resistance: Ampicillin, 100 μg/mL
  Growth temperature: 37°C
  Growth strain: DH5alpha
  Copy number: High Copy
Gene/Insert
  Gene/Insert name: Fyv6
  Species: S. cerevisiae (budding yeast)
  Cloning method: Restriction Enzyme; 5′ cloning site Unknown (unknown if destroyed)
Terms and licenses: Academic/Nonprofit Terms; Industry Terms: Not Available to Industry
How to cite: pRS414-Fyv6 was a gift from Aaron Hoskins (Addgene plasmid # 234140 ; http://n2t.net/addgene:234140 ; RRID:Addgene_234140)
