[The description below was written by a language model from this plasmid's Addgene catalogue record and pLannotate feature annotations shown in this document.]
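Description:
pRS414-Fyv6 is a yeast–E. coli shuttle plasmid of about 5.8 kb built on the pRS414 backbone, a centromeric vector. In S. cerevisiae it is maintained through a CEN6/ARS element, which gives stable, low-copy segregation, and it is selected by the TRP1 auxotrophic marker (with its own promoter) in trp1 strains. In bacteria it replicates from a high-copy ColE1/pUC-type origin and is selected with ampicillin through the β-lactamase gene. An f1 origin is also present. The short bom, rop and lacI fragments in the annotation are remnants of the backbone's ancestry rather than functional parts.

The insert is the budding yeast FYV6 gene, amplified from genomic DNA and ligated into the pBluescript-derived polylinker as a SalI–NotI fragment, which interrupts the lacZα region. The annotated FYV6 coding sequence is 519 bp and lies within a roughly 1 kb span between the remaining polylinker fragments, leaving a few hundred bases of unannotated sequence on each side. No heterologous yeast promoter or terminator is annotated. These flanks may therefore carry native FYV6 regulatory sequences, consistent with genomic amplification, although the record does not say this explicitly. No epitope tags or reporters are annotated. T7 and T3 phage promoters flank the cloning site, along with the lac promoter/operator, as standard backbone features.

The annotation describes Fyv6 as a protein implicated in telomere length regulation, survival of K1 killer toxin exposure, and efficient non-homologous end-joining. The record states only how the plasmid was made, not a specific application. A low-copy TRP1 plasmid carrying a genomic copy of the gene would typically suit complementation of fyv6 mutants or use as a template for making variant alleles.
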