Features (pLannotate 1.2.2; 20 found; start..end, strand, type, name):
    137..186     +  misc_feature   bom (fragment): basis of mobility region from pBR322
    324..471     +  promoter       TRP1 promoter: S. cerevisiae TRP1
    472..1146    +  CDS            TRP1: phosphoribosylanthranilate isomerase, required for tryptophan biosynthesis; S. cerevisiae TRP1; yeast auxotrophic marker
   1197..1248    +  misc_feature   bom (fragment): basis of mobility region from pBR322
   1276..1704    -  rep_origin     f1 ori (sequence partly withheld): f1 bacteriophage origin of replication; arrow indicates direction of (+) strand synthesis
   1708..1863    -  CDS            lacZα (fragment): LacZα fragment of β-galactosidase; lacZ fragment
   1871..1889    +  promoter       T7 promoter: promoter for bacteriophage T7 RNA polymerase
   1898..1924    -  misc_feature   MCS (fragment): pBluescript multiple cloning site
   2181..2699    +  CDS            FYV6: FYV6_YEAST - Experimental evidence at protein level: Swiss-Prot protein existence level 1. Involved in telomere length regulation and required for survival upon exposure to K1 killer toxin. Promotes fully efficient non-homologous end-joining (NHEJ) by a mechanism activated in postdiauxic/stationary phase. From Saccharomyces cerevisiae (strain ATCC 204508 / S288c) (Baker's yeast).
   2961..2984    -  misc_feature   MCS (fragment): pBluescript multiple cloning site
   2997..3015    -  promoter       T3 promoter: promoter for bacteriophage T3 RNA polymerase
   3060..3076    -  protein_bind   lac operator: The lac repressor binds to the lac operator to inhibit transcription in E. coli. This inhibition can be relieved by adding lactose or isopropyl-β-D-thiogalactopyranoside (IPTG). lac repressor encoded by lacI
   3084..3114    -  promoter       lac promoter: promoter for the E. coli lac operon
   3129..3150    -  protein_bind   CAP binding site: CAP binding activates transcription in the presence of cAMP. E. coli catabolite activator protein
   3163..3255    -  CDS            lacI (fragment): lac repressor; lacI; The lac repressor binds to the lac operator to inhibit transcription in E. coli. This inhibition can be relieved by adding lactose or isopropyl-β-D-thiogalactopyranoside (IPTG).
   3438..4026    -  rep_origin     ori: high-copy-number ColE1/pMB1/pBR322/pUC origin of replication
   4197..5057    -  CDS            AmpR: β-lactamase; bla; confers resistance to ampicillin, carbenicillin, and related antibiotics
   5058..5162    -  promoter       AmpR promoter: bla
   5199..5702    +  misc_feature   CEN/ARS: S. cerevisiae CEN6 centromere fused to an autonomously replicating sequence
   5770..35      +  CDS            rop (fragment) (across the origin): Rop protein, which maintains plasmids at low copy number; rop
>Addgene plasmid #234140 | pRS414-Fyv6 | addgene full sequence | sequence record 466520 | Addgene NGS Result
TCGCGCGTTTCGGTGATGACGGTGAAAACCTCTGACACATGCAGCTCCCGGAGACGGTCACAGCTTGTCT
GTAAGCGGATGCCGGGAGCAGACAAGCCCGTCAGGGCGCGTCAGCGGGTGTTGGCGGGTGTCGGGGCTGG
CTTAACTATGCGGCATCAGAGCAGATTGTACTGAGAGTGCACCATAGATCACGACATTACTATATATATA
ATATAGGAAGCATTTAATAGAACAGCATCGTAATATATGTGTACTTTGCAGTTATGACGCCAGATGGCAG
TAGTGGAAGATATTCTTTATTGAAAAATAGCTTGTCACCTTACGTACAATCTTGATCCGGAGCTTTTCTT
TTTTTGCCGATTAAGAATTAATTCGGTCGAAAAAAGAAAAGGAGAGGGCCAAGAGGGAGGGCATTGGTGA
CTATTGAGCACGTGAGTATACGTGATTAAGCACACAAAGGCAGCTTGGAGTATGTCTGTTATTAATTTCA
CAGGTAGTTCTGGTCCATTGGTGAAAGTTTGCGGCTTGCAGAGCACAGAGGCCGCAGAATGTGCTCTAGA
TTCCGATGCTGACTTGCTGGGTATTATATGTGTGCCCAATAGAAAGAGAACAATTGACCCGGTTATTGCA
AGGAAAATTTCAAGTCTTGTAAAAGCATATAAAAATAGTTCAGGCACTCCGAAATACTTGGTTGGCGTGT
TTCGTAATCAACCTAAGGAGGATGTTTTGGCTCTGGTCAATGATTACGGCATTGATATCGTCCAACTGCA
TGGAGATGAGTCGTGGCAAGAATACCAAGAGTTCCTCGGTTTGCCAGTTATTAAAAGACTCGTATTTCCA
AAAGACTGCAACATACTACTCAGTGCAGCTTCACAGAAACCTCATTCGTTTATTCCCTTGTTTGATTCAG
AAGCAGGTGGGACAGGTGAACTTTTGGATTGGAACTCGATTTCTGACTGGGTTGGAAGGCAAGAGAGCCC
CGAAAGCTTACATTTTATGTTAGCTGGTGGACTGACGCCAGAAAATGTTGGTGATGCGCTTAGATTAAAT
GGCGTTATTGGTGTTGATGTAAGCGGAGGTGTGGAGACAAATGGTGTAAAAGACTCTAACAAAATAGCAA
ATTTCGTCAAAAATGCTAAGAAATAGGTTATTACTGAGTAGTATTTATTTAAGTATTGTTTGTGCACTTG
CCGATCTATGCGGTGTGAAATACCGCACAGATGCGTAAGGAGAAAATACCGCATCAGGAAATTGTAAGCG
TTAATATTTTGTTAAAATTCGCGTTAAATTTTTGTTAAATCAGCTCATTTTTTAACCAATAGGCCGAAAT
CGGCAAAATCCCTTATAAATCAAAAGAATAGACCGAGATAGGGT
[37 nt withheld, positions 1375-1411]
AAAGAACGTGGACTCCAACGTCAAAGG
[49 nt withheld, positions 1439-1487]
T
[91 nt withheld, positions 1489-1579]
G
[124 nt withheld, positions 1581-1704]
CCATTCGCCATTCAGGCTGCGCAACTGTTGGGAAGGGCGATCGGTGCGGGCCTCTTCGCTATTACGCCAG
CTGGCGAAAGGGGGATGTGCTGCAAGGCGATTAAGTTGGGTAACGCCAGGGTTTTCCCAGTCACGACGTT
GTAAAACGACGGCCAGTGAGCGCGCGTAATACGACTCACTATAGGGCGAATTGGGTACCGGGCCCCCCCT
CGAGGTCGACTGGATCGAACACAGGACCTCCAGATGACTTGACCGAAGTTTTTCTTCAGTCTGGCGCTCT
CCCAACTGAGCTAAGTCCGCTTATTTTTCTGAAACCTTTTCCGCCTTTTTGTCGTCCCTAGGAATTACTT
TTGATGCACTGCCAATCTGAGGGAAAAATGACGTTTAAACGCACGAGAATGTGCAATTAGATGTAAGTCC
ATCGAAGCCTAGAGAAAGCGGTTCCAACAAAAGACTGTGGGCTCTGTTATATCATCATGTCATCTACCAG
TGATAATAATGCTAATAGTGCAAGAGAGAAAAAACCACTGAAATTCGTGTCAGAAGGAGTTGGTAATGTA
GAGGCCCAGAGGATACGAGAGCAAGTGGAGCAAAAAAAATATGAAGCGGAATATAAAAGGAAAACCAGGA
AGTCCCTGCGAGATCAGCTTAGGTCTAATGCTATTAGTAAACAAAAACAATATAACGGTTTGGTGAGAGA
CCGTGAAAGTTTTACTAGGTTGAGTAAAGAGGACCTGGAATTTTACCAGAAGAGCAAGAATGAGTTGCTA
AAAAAGGAAAAAGAACTGAATAACTACTTAGACGTCAAGGCAATCAATTTTGAAAAGAAAAAAAAAGCAT
TACTAATGGAGAACGATTCTACTACTAATACAGAAAAATATTTAGAGACCGGCACTAGTTTGGGCAGTAA
AACACAAATAAAGGGCGTAAAGACATCCAGCCCTAAACCAAAAATCAAGGTATCCATAAAAAAATTGGGT
AGAAAACTGGAGAACTGATGTGATGGCCTACACACTTCGTCACAACTAGAGCTTTATGCCAAGATTAAAC
TTCAAGTTATATAAATTATGTAAACATTGGACATACAAAACTCGGAAACTCTTTTTCTATTCATCTTCCC
TTCTCGTACGTGCCCACGGAAGCAATAAAAAGAACCGAAATAACCAACACCCGTAACGTCAAAGCATTCA
TGCTTAGAATGGAAACCATTTCGTGGAATGAAATGGCAAATTGATCACATTGATTGCTCGTTCCACGCGG
CCGCCACCGCGGTGGAGCTCCAGCTTTTGTTCCCTTTAGTGAGGGTTAATTGCGCGCTTGGCGTAATCAT
GGTCATAGCTGTTTCCTGTGTGAAATTGTTATCCGCTCACAATTCCACACAACATACGAGCCGGAAGCAT
AAAGTGTAAAGCCTGGGGTGCCTAATGAGTGAGCTAACTCACATTAATTGCGTTGCGCTCACTGCCCGCT
TTCCAGTCGGGAAACCTGTCGTGCCAGCTGCATTAATGAATCGGCCAACGCGCGGGGAGAGGCGGTTTGC
GTATTGGGCGCTCTTCCGCTTCCTCGCTCACTGACTCGCTGCGCTCGGTCGTTCGGCTGCGGCGAGCGGT
ATCAGCTCACTCAAAGGCGGTAATACGGTTATCCACAGAATCAGGGGATAACGCAGGAAAGAACATGTGA
GCAAAAGGCCAGCAAAAGGCCAGGAACCGTAAAAAGGCCGCGTTGCTGGCGTTTTTCCATAGGCTCCGCC
CCCCTGACGAGCATCACAAAAATCGACGCTCAAGTCAGAGGTGGCGAAACCCGACAGGACTATAAAGATA
CCAGGCGTTTCCCCCTGGAAGCTCCCTCGTGCGCTCTCCTGTTCCGACCCTGCCGCTTACCGGATACCTG
TCCGCCTTTCTCCCTTCGGGAAGCGTGGCGCTTTCTCATAGCTCACGCTGTAGGTATCTCAGTTCGGTGT
AGGTCGTTCGCTCCAAGCTGGGCTGTGTGCACGAACCCCCCGTTCAGCCCGACCGCTGCGCCTTATCCGG
TAACTATCGTCTTGAGTCCAACCCGGTAAGACACGACTTATCGCCACTGGCAGCAGCCACTGGTAACAGG
ATTAGCAGAGCGAGGTATGTAGGCGGTGCTACAGAGTTCTTGAAGTGGTGGCCTAACTACGGCTACACTA
GAAGAACAGTATTTGGTATCTGCGCTCTGCTGAAGCCAGTTACCTTCGGAAAAAGAGTTGGTAGCTCTTG
ATCCGGCAAACAAACCACCGCTGGTAGCGGTGGTTTTTTTGTTTGCAAGCAGCAGATTACGCGCAGAAAA
AAAGGATCTCAAGAAGATCCTTTGATCTTTTCTACGGGGTCTGACGCTCAGTGGAACGAAAACTCACGTT
AAGGGATTTTGGTCATGAGATTATCAAAAAGGATCTTCACCTAGATCCTTTTAAATTAAAAATGAAGTTT
TAAATCAATCTAAAGTATATATGAGTAAACTTGGTCTGACAGTTACCAATGCTTAATCAGTGAGGCACCT
ATCTCAGCGATCTGTCTATTTCGTTCATCCATAGTTGCCTGACTCCCCGTCGTGTAGATAACTACGATAC
GGGAGGGCTTACCATCTGGCCCCAGTGCTGCAATGATACCGCGAGACCCACGCTCACCGGCTCCAGATTT
ATCAGCAATAAACCAGCCAGCCGGAAGGGCCGAGCGCAGAAGTGGTCCTGCAACTTTATCCGCCTCCATC
CAGTCTATTAATTGTTGCCGGGAAGCTAGAGTAAGTAGTTCGCCAGTTAATAGTTTGCGCAACGTTGTTG
CCATTGCTACAGGCATCGTGGTGTCACGCTCGTCGTTTGGTATGGCTTCATTCAGCTCCGGTTCCCAACG
ATCAAGGCGAGTTACATGATCCCCCATGTTGTGCAAAAAAGCGGTTAGCTCCTTCGGTCCTCCGATCGTT
GTCAGAAGTAAGTTGGCCGCAGTGTTATCACTCATGGTTATGGCAGCACTGCATAATTCTCTTACTGTCA
TGCCATCCGTAAGATGCTTTTCTGTGACTGGTGAGTACTCAACCAAGTCATTCTGAGAATAGTGTATGCG
GCGACCGAGTTGCTCTTGCCCGGCGTCAATACGGGATAATACCGCGCCACATAGCAGAACTTTAAAAGTG
CTCATCATTGGAAAACGTTCTTCGGGGCGAAAACTCTCAAGGATCTTACCGCTGTTGAGATCCAGTTCGA
TGTAACCCACTCGTGCACCCAACTGATCTTCAGCATCTTTTACTTTCACCAGCGTTTCTGGGTGAGCAAA
AACAGGAAGGCAAAATGCCGCAAAAAAGGGAATAAGGGCGACACGGAAATGTTGAATACTCATACTCTTC
CTTTTTCAATATTATTGAAGCATTTATCAGGGTTATTGTCTCATGAGCGGATACATATTTGAATGTATTT
AGAAAAATAAACAAATAGGGGTTCCGCGCACATTTCCCCGAAAAGTGCCACCTGGGTCCTTTTCATCACG
TGCTATAAAAATAATTATAATTTAAATTTTTTAATATAAATATATAAATTAAAAATAGAAAGTAAAAAAA
GAAATTAAAGAAAAAATAGTTTTTGTTTTCCGAAGATGTAAAAGACTCTAGGGGGATCGCCAACAAATAC
TACCTTTTATCTTGCTCTTCCTGCTCTCAGGTATTAATGCCGAATTGTTTCATCTTGTCTGTGTAGAAGA
CCACACACGAAAATCCTGTGATTTTACATTTTACTTATCGTTAATCGAATGTATATCTATTTAATCTGCT
TTTCTTGTCTAATAAATATATATGTAAAGTACGCTTTTTGTTGAAATTTTTTAAACCTTTGTTTATTTTT
TTTTCTTCATTCCGTAACTCTTCTACCTTCTTTATTTACTTTCTAAAATCCAAATACAAAACATAAAAAT
AAATAAACACAGAGTAAATTCCCAAATTATTCCATCATTAAAAGATACGAGGCGCGTGTAAGTTACAGGC
AAGCGATCCGTCTAAGAAACCATTATTATCATGACATTAACCTATAAAAATAGGCGTATCACGAGGCCCT
TTCGTC
